Addgene plasmid #107194: anxA1-GFP
Purpose: Expresses porcine annexin A1-GFP fusion protein for live cell imaging
Depositing lab: Volker Gerke & Ursula Rescher. Depositing organization: Universitaetsklinikum Muenster. Publication: Intact Ca(2+)-binding sites are required for targeting of annexin 1 to endosomal membranes in living HeLa cells. Rescher U, Zobiack N, Gerke V. J Cell Sci. 2000 Nov;113 ( Pt 22):3931-8. PubMed 11058080.
Backbone
  Vector backbone: pEGFP-N3
  Backbone manufacturer: Clontech
  Backbone size w/o insert (bp): 4700
  Total vector size (bp): 5800
  Vector type: Mammalian Expression
  Selectable markers: Neomycin (select with G418)
Growth in bacteria
  Bacterial resistance: Kanamycin, 50 μg/mL
  Growth temperature: 37°C
  Growth strain: DH5alpha
  Copy number: Unknown
Gene/Insert
  Gene/Insert name: annexin A1
  Species: Sus scrofa
  Insert size (bp): 1134
  GenBank ID: NM_001163998.1
  Promoter: CMV
  Tag / fusion protein: Green Fluorescent Protein (C terminal on insert)
  Cloning method: Restriction Enzyme; 5′ cloning site EcoRI (not destroyed); 3′ cloning site SalI (not destroyed)
  Sequencing primers: 5′ EGFP-N
Terms and licenses: Academic/Nonprofit Terms; Industry Terms: Not Available to Industry
How to cite: anxA1-GFP was a gift from Volker Gerke & Ursula Rescher (Addgene plasmid # 107194 ; http://n2t.net/addgene:107194 ; RRID:Addgene_107194)
