[The description below was written by a language model from this plasmid's Addgene catalogue record and pLannotate feature annotations shown in this document.]
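Description:
anxA1-GFP is a mammalian expression plasmid built on the Clontech pEGFP-N3 backbone, carrying porcine (Sus scrofa) annexin A1 fused at its C terminus to EGFP. The annexin A1 coding sequence was inserted between the EcoRI and SalI sites of the multiple cloning site, both of which remain intact, so that it reads through a short linker of residual polylinker sequence into the mammalian codon-optimized EGFP open reading frame. Transcription of the fusion is driven by the human cytomegalovirus immediate early enhancer and promoter and terminated by the SV40 polyadenylation signal. The sequenced plasmid is about 5.8 kb, consistent with the catalogue size.

The plasmid is propagated in E. coli through a high-copy pUC-type origin. A single Tn5 aminoglycoside phosphotransferase gene (NeoR/KanR) serves as a dual marker: a bacterial bla-type promoter placed just upstream of the SV40 enhancer/early promoter lets the same gene confer kanamycin resistance in bacteria and G418 resistance in mammalian cells, with the HSV thymidine kinase poly(A) signal ending the transcript. An f1 phage origin is also present, allowing production of single-stranded DNA. The short large T antigen, ble and bGH poly(A) fragments flagged by the annotation are partial matches rather than complete elements, most likely backbone remnants without a functional role.

The construct is intended for live-cell imaging of annexin A1, a Ca2+-dependent membrane-binding protein. The associated study used it to follow targeting of the protein to endosomal membranes in living HeLa cells and the dependence of that targeting on intact Ca2+-binding sites.
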