Features (pLannotate 1.2.2; 17 found; start..end, strand, type, name):
      1..304     +  enhancer       CMV enhancer: human cytomegalovirus immediate early enhancer
    305..508     +  promoter       CMV promoter: human cytomegalovirus (CMV) immediate early promoter
    531..574     +  misc_feature   MCS (fragment): multiple cloning site
    579..1616    +  CDS            ANXA1: ANXA1_PIG - Also known as ANX1. Experimental evidence at protein level: Swiss-Prot protein existence level 1. Plays important roles in the innate immune response as effector of glucocorticoid-mediated responses and regulator of the inflammatory process. Has anti-inflammatory activity. Plays a role in glucocorticoid-mediated down-regulation of the early phase of the inflammatory response. Promotes resolution of inflammation and wound healing (By similarity). Functions at least in part by activating the formyl peptide receptors and downstream signaling cascades. Promotes chemotaxis of granulocyt
   1617..1643    +  misc_feature   MCS (fragment): multiple cloning site
   1653..2372    +  CDS            EGFP: the original enhanced GFP (Yang et al., 1996) mammalian codon-optimized
   2389..2472    +  CDS            large T antigen (fragment): large T antigen from SV40 (simian virus 40)
   2495..2616    +  polyA_signal   SV40 poly(A) signal: SV40 polyadenylation signal
   2650..3078    -  rep_origin     f1 ori (sequence partly withheld): f1 bacteriophage origin of replication; arrow indicates direction of (+) strand synthesis
   3105..3209    +  promoter       AmpR promoter: bla
   3211..3568    +  promoter       SV40 promoter: SV40 enhancer and early promoter
   3603..4397    +  CDS            NeoR/KanR: aminoglycoside phosphotransferase from Tn5; aph(3')-II (or nptII); confers resistance to neomycin, kanamycin, and G418 (Geneticin®)
   4418..4570    +  CDS            ble (fragment): BLE_KLEPN - Experimental evidence at protein level: Swiss-Prot protein existence level 1. Binding protein with a strong affinity to the bleomycin family of antibiotics. Binds to CL990; an antimitotic-antibiotic compound. From Klebsiella pneumoniae.
   4629..4676    +  polyA_signal   HSV TK poly(A) signal: herpes simplex virus thymidine kinase polyadenylation signal (Cole and Stacy, 1985)
   4767..4783    -  polyA_signal   bGH poly(A) signal (fragment): bovine growth hormone polyadenylation signal
   5005..5593    +  rep_origin     ori: high-copy-number ColE1/pMB1/pBR322/pUC origin of replication
   5708..5767    +  enhancer       CMV enhancer (fragment): human cytomegalovirus immediate early enhancer
>Addgene plasmid #107194 | anxA1-GFP | addgene full sequence | sequence record 209674 | Addgene NGS Result
CGTTACATAACTTACGGTAAATGGCCCGCCTGGCTGACCGCCCAACGACCCCCGCCCATTGACGTCAATA
ATGACGTATGTTCCCATAGTAACGCCAATAGGGACTTTCCATTGACGTCAATGGGTGGAGTATTTACGGT
AAACTGCCCACTTGGCAGTACATCAAGTGTATCATATGCCAAGTACGCCCCCTATTGACGTCAATGACGG
TAAATGGCCCGCCTGGCATTATGCCCAGTACATGACCTTATGGGACTTTCCTACTTGGCAGTACATCTAC
GTATTAGTCATCGCTATTACCATGGTGATGCGGTTTTGGCAGTACATCAATGGGCGTGGATAGCGGTTTG
ACTCACGGGGATTTCCAAGTCTCCACCCCATTGACGTCAATGGGAGTTTGTTTTGGCACCAAAATCAACG
GGACTTTCCAAAATGTCGTAACAACTCCGCCCCATTGACGCAAATGGGCGGTAGGCGTGTACGGTGGGAG
GTCTATATAAGCAGAGCTGGTTTAGTGAACCGTCAGATCCGCTAGCGCTACCGGACTCAGATCTCGAGCT
CAAGCTTCGAATTCAAAAATGGCAATGGTATCTGAGTTCCTTAAGCAGGCCTGGTTTATTGACAATGAAG
AGCAAGAATACATTAAAACTGTGAAAGGATCCAAAGGTGGTCCTGGGTCAGCAGTGAGCCCCTATCCTAC
CTTCAATCCATCCTCAGATGTTGAAGCCTTGCATAAAGCGATAACAGTGAAAGGTGTGGATGAAGCAACC
ATCATTGAAATTCTAACTAAGAGAACCAATGCACAGCGTCAGCAGATCAAGGCAGCATATCTCCAGGAGA
AAGGAAAGCCCCTGGATGAAGCTCTGAAGAAAGCCCTCACAGGTCACCTTGAGGAAGTTGCTTTGGCTTT
GCTGAAAACTCCAGCTCAGTTTGATGCTGACGAACTCCGTGCTGCCATGAAGGGCCTTGGAACTGATGAA
GACACTCTGAATGAAATTTTGGCATCAAGAACTAACAGAGAAATCAGAGAAATTAACAGAGTGTATAAAG
AAGAACTGAAGAGAGATCTGGCTAAAGACATTACCTCAGACACATCTGGAGATTATCAGAAGGCTTTGCT
TTCTCTTGCTAAGGGTGACCGATCTGAGGACCTTGCTATAAATGATGACTTGGCTGATACAGATGCAAGG
GCTTTATATGAAGCAGGAGAACGAAGAAAAGGGACAGATTTGAATGTGTTCATTACCATTCTTACTACCA
GAAGCTATCCTCATCTTCGCAGAGTGTTTCAGAAGTATTCCAAGTACAGCAAGCATGACATGAACAAAGT
TCTGGACCTGGAGTTGAAAGGTGACATCGAGAATTGCCTTACAGTTGTTGTGAAGTGTGCTACAAGCAAA
CCAATGTTCTTTGCTGAGAAGCTTCATCAGGCCATGAAGGGTATTGGAACTCGTCATAAGACACTGATCA
GGATTATGGTTTCCCGTTCTGAAATTGACATGAATGACATCAAAGCATGCTATCAGAAGTTGTATGGTAT
CTCCCTCTGCCAAGCCATCCTGGATGAAACCAAGGGAGATTATGAAAAAATTCTGGTTGCTCTATGTGGA
GGAGACGTCGACGGTACCGCGGGCCCGGGATCCATCGCCACCATGGTGAGCAAGGGCGAGGAGCTGTTCA
CCGGGGTGGTGCCCATCCTGGTCGAGCTGGACGGCGACGTAAACGGCCACAAGTTCAGCGTGTCCGGCGA
GGGCGAGGGCGATGCCACCTACGGCAAGCTGACCCTGAAGTTCATCTGCACCACCGGCAAGCTGCCCGTG
CCCTGGCCCACCCTCGTGACCACCCTGACCTACGGCGTGCAGTGCTTCAGCCGCTACCCCGACCACATGA
AGCAGCACGACTTCTTCAAGTCCGCCATGCCCGAAGGCTACGTCCAGGAGCGCACCATCTTCTTCAAGGA
CGACGGCAACTACAAGACCCGCGCCGAGGTGAAGTTCGAGGGCGACACCCTGGTGAACCGCATCGAGCTG
AAGGGCATCGACTTCAAGGAGGACGGCAACATCCTGGGGCACAAGCTGGAGTACAACTACAACAGCCACA
ACGTCTATATCATGGCCGACAAGCAGAAGAACGGCATCAAGGTGAACTTCAAGATCCGCCACAACATCGA
GGACGGCAGCGTGCAGCTCGCCGACCACTACCAGCAGAACACCCCCATCGGCGACGGCCCCGTGCTGCTG
CCCGACAACCACTACCTGAGCACCCAGTCCGCCCTGAGCAAAGACCCCAACGAGAAGCGCGATCACATGG
TCCTGCTGGAGTTCGTGACCGCCGCCGGGATCACTCTCGGCATGGACGAGCTGTACAAGTAAAGCGGCCG
CGACTCTAGATCATAATCAGCCATACCACATTTGTAGAGGTTTTACTTGCTTTAAAAAACCTCCCACACC
TCCCCCTGAACCTGAAACATAAAATGAATGCAATTGTTGTTGTTAACTTGTTTATTGCAGCTTATAATGG
TTACAAATAAAGCAATAGCATCACAAATTTCACAAATAAAGCATTTTTTTCACTGCATTCTAGTTGTGGT
TTGTCCAAACTCATCAATGTATCTTAAGGCGTAAATTGTAAGCGTTAATATTTTGTTAAAATTCGCGTTA
AATTTTTGTTAAATCAGCTCATTTTTTAACCAATAGGCCGAAATCGGCAAAATCCCTTATAAATCAAAAG
AATAGACCGAGATAGGGT
[37 nt withheld, positions 2749-2785]
AAAGAACGTGGACTCCAACGTCAAAGG
[49 nt withheld, positions 2813-2861]
T
[91 nt withheld, positions 2863-2953]
G
[124 nt withheld, positions 2955-3078]
CAGGTGGCACTTTTCGGGGAAATGTGCGCGGAACCCCTATTTGTTTATTTTTCTAAATACATTCAAATAT
GTATCCGCTCATGAGACAATAACCCTGATAAATGCTTCAATAATATTGAAAAAGGAAGAGTCCTGAGGCG
GAAAGAACCAGCTGTGGAATGTGTGTCAGTTAGGGTGTGGAAAGTCCCCAGGCTCCCCAGCAGGCAGAAG
TATGCAAAGCATGCATCTCAATTAGTCAGCAACCAGGTGTGGAAAGTCCCCAGGCTCCCCAGCAGGCAGA
AGTATGCAAAGCATGCATCTCAATTAGTCAGCAACCATAGTCCCGCCCCTAACTCCGCCCATCCCGCCCC
TAACTCCGCCCAGTTCCGCCCATTCTCCGCCCCATGGCTGACTAATTTTTTTTATTTATGCAGAGGCCGA
GGCCGCCTCGGCCTCTGAGCTATTCCAGAAGTAGTGAGGAGGCTTTTTTGGAGGCCTAGGCTTTTGCAAA
GATCGATCAAGAGACAGGATGAGGATCGTTTCGCATGATTGAACAAGATGGATTGCACGCAGGTTCTCCG
GCCGCTTGGGTGGAGAGGCTATTCGGCTATGACTGGGCACAACAGACAATCGGCTGCTCTGATGCCGCCG
TGTTCCGGCTGTCAGCGCAGGGGCGCCCGGTTCTTTTTGTCAAGACCGACCTGTCCGGTGCCCTGAATGA
ACTGCAAGACGAGGCAGCGCGGCTATCGTGGCTGGCCACGACGGGCGTTCCTTGCGCAGCTGTGCTCGAC
GTTGTCACTGAAGCGGGAAGGGACTGGCTGCTATTGGGCGAAGTGCCGGGGCAGGATCTCCTGTCATCTC
ACCTTGCTCCTGCCGAGAAAGTATCCATCATGGCTGATGCAATGCGGCGGCTGCATACGCTTGATCCGGC
TACCTGCCCATTCGACCACCAAGCGAAACATCGCATCGAGCGAGCACGTACTCGGATGGAAGCCGGTCTT
GTCGATCAGGATGATCTGGACGAAGAGCATCAGGGGCTCGCGCCAGCCGAACTGTTCGCCAGGCTCAAGG
CGAGCATGCCCGACGGCGAGGATCTCGTCGTGACCCATGGCGATGCCTGCTTGCCGAATATCATGGTGGA
AAATGGCCGCTTTTCTGGATTCATCGACTGTGGCCGGCTGGGTGTGGCGGACCGCTATCAGGACATAGCG
TTGGCTACCCGTGATATTGCTGAAGAGCTTGGCGGCGAATGGGCTGACCGCTTCCTCGTGCTTTACGGTA
TCGCCGCTCCCGATTCGCAGCGCATCGCCTTCTATCGCCTTCTTGACGAGTTCTTCTGAGCGGGACTCTG
GGGTTCGAAATGACCGACCAAGCGACGCCCAACCTGCCATCACGAGATTTCGATTCCACCGCCGCCTTCT
ATGAAAGGTTGGGCTTCGGAATCGTTTTCCGGGACGCCGGCTGGATGATCCTCCAGCGCGGGGATCTCAT
GCTGGAGTTCTTCGCCCACCCTAGGGGGAGGCTAACTGAAACACGGAAGGAGACAATACCGGAAGGAACC
CGCGCTATGACGGCAATAAAAAGACAGAATAAAACGCACGGTGTTGGGTCGTTTGTTCATAAACGCGGGG
TTCGGTCCCAGGGCTGGCACTCTGTCGATACCCCACCGAGACCCCATTGGGGCCAATACGCCCGCGTTTC
TTCCTTTTCCCCACCCCACCCCCCAAGTTCGGGTGAAGGCCCAGGGCTCGCAGCCAACGTCGGGGCGGCA
GGCCCTGCCATAGCCTCAGGTTACTCATATATACTTTAGATTGATTTAAAACTTCATTTTTAATTTAAAA
GGATCTAGGTGAAGATCCTTTTTGATAATCTCATGACCAAAATCCCTTAACGTGAGTTTTCGTTCCACTG
AGCGTCAGACCCCGTAGAAAAGATCAAAGGATCTTCTTGAGATCCTTTTTTTCTGCGCGTAATCTGCTGC
TTGCAAACAAAAAAACCACCGCTACCAGCGGTGGTTTGTTTGCCGGATCAAGAGCTACCAACTCTTTTTC
CGAAGGTAACTGGCTTCAGCAGAGCGCAGATACCAAATACTGTTCTTCTAGTGTAGCCGTAGTTAGGCCA
CCACTTCAAGAACTCTGTAGCACCGCCTACATACCTCGCTCTGCTAATCCTGTTACCAGTGGCTGCTGCC
AGTGGCGATAAGTCGTGTCTTACCGGGTTGGACTCAAGACGATAGTTACCGGATAAGGCGCAGCGGTCGG
GCTGAACGGGGGGTTCGTGCACACAGCCCAGCTTGGAGCGAACGACCTACACCGAACTGAGATACCTACA
GCGTGAGCTATGAGAAAGCGCCACGCTTCCCGAAGGGAGAAAGGCGGACAGGTATCCGGTAAGCGGCAGG
GTCGGAACAGGAGAGCGCACGAGGGAGCTTCCAGGGGGAAACGCCTGGTATCTTTATAGTCCTGTCGGGT
TTCGCCACCTCTGACTTGAGCGTCGATTTTTGTGATGCTCGTCAGGGGGGCGGAGCCTATGGAAAAACGC
CAGCAACGCGGCCTTTTTACGGTTCCTGGCCTTTTGCTGGCCTTTTGCTCACATGTTCTTTCCTGCGTTA
TCCCCTGATTCTGTGGATAACCGTATTACCGCCATGCATTAGTTATTAATAGTAATCAATTACGGGGTCA
TTAGTTCATAGCCCATATATGGAGTTCCG
